Addgene plasmid #171518: pX330A-Yap1-E2-#1
Purpose: deletion of a genomic locus in Yap1 gene
Depositing lab: Hans Schöler. Depositing organization: Max Planck Institute for Molecular Biomedicine. Publication: YAP establishes epiblast responsiveness to inductive signals for germ cell fate. Kagiwada S, Aramaki S, Wu G, Shin B, Kutejova E, Obridge D, Adachi K, Wrana JL, Hubner K, Scholer HR. Development. 2021 Oct 15;148(20). pii: 272520. doi: 10.1242/dev.199732. Epub 2021 Oct 19. PubMed 34528691.
Backbone
  Vector backbone: px330A
  Vector type: Mammalian Expression, CRISPR
Growth in bacteria
  Bacterial resistance: Ampicillin, 100 μg/mL
  Growth temperature: 37°C
  Growth strain: DH5alpha
  Copy number: High Copy
Gene/Insert
  Gene/Insert name: Yap1
  gRNA/shRNA sequence: AGGGGGCCGGCGTCTTGTGC
  Species: M. musculus (mouse)
  Entrez Gene: Yap1 (a.k.a. Yap, Yap65, Yki, Yorkie)
  Cloning method: Restriction Enzyme; 5′ cloning site unknown (unknown if destroyed); 3′ cloning site unknown (unknown if destroyed)
  Sequencing primers: 5′ unknown
Terms and licenses: Academic/Nonprofit Terms; Industry Terms: Not Available to Industry
How to cite: pX330A-Yap1-E2-#1 was a gift from Hans Schöler (Addgene plasmid # 171518 ; http://n2t.net/addgene:171518 ; RRID:Addgene_171518)
