[The description below was written by a language model from this plasmid's Addgene catalogue record and pLannotate feature annotations shown in this document.]
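Description:
pX330A-Yap1-E2-#1 is an all-in-one mammalian CRISPR/Cas9 expression plasmid built on the pX330A backbone and designed to target the mouse Yap1 gene. It is maintained in E. coli as a high-copy plasmid through a ColE1/pUC-type origin with ampicillin selection (AmpR under its own bla promoter). An f1 phage origin is also present, along with small remnants of pBR322 bom and rop sequences.

The feature table shows two functional CRISPR units. A human U6 RNA polymerase III promoter drives a single guide RNA, consisting of the Yap1-specific spacer fused to the Streptococcus pyogenes gRNA scaffold; a second partial scaffold fragment lies just downstream. The CMV enhancer and chicken β-actin promoter with a hybrid CBA/MVM intron then drive S. pyogenes Cas9, annotated as contiguous N- and C-terminal portions that together form the full coding sequence. Cas9 carries a C-terminal nucleoplasmin nuclear localization signal and is terminated by the bGH polyadenylation signal. A single AAV2 ITR element follows, a leftover typical of this vector family rather than a functional packaging arrangement.

The sequenced plasmid also contains a third cassette not mentioned in the catalogue fields: an EF-1α core promoter with an HTLV-1 LTR segment driving a CopGFP fragment followed by puromycin N-acetyltransferase, then a partial WPRE and an SV40 poly(A) signal. This should allow fluorescence-based identification or puromycin enrichment of transfected cells, although the linker between the two coding regions is not annotated.

The stated purpose is deletion of a genomic locus in Yap1. The name may indicate an exon 2 target and one of a numbered set of guides, but the record does not confirm this.
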