Features (pLannotate 1.2.2; 24 found; start..end, strand, type, name):
    155..382     +  intron         hybrid intron: hybrid between chicken β-actin (CBA) and minute virus of mice (MMV) introns (Gray et al., 2011)
    520..2121    +  CDS            Cas9(N): N-terminal portion of Streptococcus pyogenes Cas9 (Zetsche et al., 2015)
   2122..4620    +  CDS            Cas9(C): C-terminal portion of Streptococcus pyogenes Cas9 (Zetsche et al., 2015)
   4621..4668    +  CDS            nucleoplasmin NLS: bipartite nuclear localization signal from nucleoplasmin
   4702..4813    +  polyA_signal   bGH poly(A) signal: bovine growth hormone polyadenylation signal
   4918..5058    +  repeat_region  AAV2 ITR: inverted terminal repeat of adeno-associated virus serotype 2 inverted
   5203..5414    +  promoter       EF-1α core promoter: core promoter for human elongation factor EF-1α
   5427..5695    +  LTR            5' LTR (truncated): truncated 5' long terminal repeat (LTR) from human T-cell leukemia virus (HTLV) type 1
   5752..6416    +  CDS            CopGFP (fragment): green fluorescent protein 2 from Pontellina plumata, also known as ppluGFP2 (Shagin et al., 2004)
   6540..7139    +  CDS            PuroR: puromycin N-acetyltransferase; pac from Streptomyces alboniger; confers resistance to puromycin
   7140..7246    +  misc_feature   WPRE (fragment): woodchuck hepatitis virus posttranscriptional regulatory element
   7255..7376    +  polyA_signal   SV40 poly(A) signal: SV40 polyadenylation signal
   7457..7508    -  misc_feature   bom (fragment): basis of mobility region from pBR322
   7527..7982    +  rep_origin     f1 ori (sequence partly withheld): f1 bacteriophage origin of replication; arrow indicates direction of (+) strand synthesis
   7983..8032    -  misc_feature   bom (fragment): basis of mobility region from pBR322
   8134..8169    -  CDS            rop (fragment): Rop protein, which maintains plasmids at low copy number; rop
   8264..8368    +  promoter       AmpR promoter: bla
   8369..9229    +  CDS            AmpR: β-lactamase; bla; confers resistance to ampicillin, carbenicillin, and related antibiotics
   9400..9988    +  rep_origin     ori: high-copy-number ColE1/pMB1/pBR322/pUC origin of replication
  10050..10290   +  promoter       U6 promoter: RNA polymerase III promoter for human U6 snRNA
  10320..10395   +  misc_RNA       gRNA scaffold: guide RNA scaffold for the Streptococcus pyogenes CRISPR/Cas9 system
  10402..10445   +  misc_RNA       gRNA scaffold (fragment): guide RNA scaffold for the Streptococcus pyogenes CRISPR/Cas9 system
  10492..10777   +  enhancer       CMV enhancer: human cytomegalovirus immediate early enhancer; contains an 18-bp deletion relative to the standard CMV enhancer
  10779..154     +  promoter       chicken β-actin promoter (across the origin): No description available
>Addgene plasmid #171518 | pX330A-Yap1-E2-#1 | addgene full sequence | sequence record 337688 | Addgene NGS Result
CGCGCCAGGCGGGGCGGGGCGGGGCGAGGGGCGGGGCGGGGCGAGGCGGAGAGGTGCGGCGGCAGCCAAT
CAGAGCGGCGCGCTCCGAAAGTTTCCTTTTATGGCGAGGCGGCGGCGGCGGCGGCCCTATAAAAAGCGAA
GCGCGCGGCGGGCGGGAGTCGCTGCGCGCTGCCTTCGCCCCGTGCCCCGCTCCGCCGCCGCCTCGCGCCG
CCCGCCCCGGCTCTGACTGACCGCGTTACTCCCACAGGTGAGCGGGCGGGACGGCCCTTCTCCTCCGGGC
TGTAATTAGCTGAGCAAGAGGTAAGGGTTTAAGGGATGGTTGGTTGGTGGGGTATTAATGTTTAATTACC
TGGAGCACCTGCCTGAAATCACTTTTTTTCAGGTTGGACCGGTGCCACCATGGACTATAAGGACCACGAC
GGAGACTACAAGGATCATGATATTGATTACAAAGACGATGACGATAAGATGGCCCCAAAGAAGAAGCGGA
AGGTCGGTATCCACGGAGTCCCAGCAGCCGACAAGAAGTACAGCATCGGCCTGGACATCGGCACCAACTC
TGTGGGCTGGGCCGTGATCACCGACGAGTACAAGGTGCCCAGCAAGAAATTCAAGGTGCTGGGCAACACC
GACCGGCACAGCATCAAGAAGAACCTGATCGGAGCCCTGCTGTTCGACAGCGGCGAAACAGCCGAGGCCA
CCCGGCTGAAGAGAACCGCCAGAAGAAGATACACCAGACGGAAGAACCGGATCTGCTATCTGCAAGAGAT
CTTCAGCAACGAGATGGCCAAGGTGGACGACAGCTTCTTCCACAGACTGGAAGAGTCCTTCCTGGTGGAA
GAGGATAAGAAGCACGAGCGGCACCCCATCTTCGGCAACATCGTGGACGAGGTGGCCTACCACGAGAAGT
ACCCCACCATCTACCACCTGAGAAAGAAACTGGTGGACAGCACCGACAAGGCCGACCTGCGGCTGATCTA
TCTGGCCCTGGCCCACATGATCAAGTTCCGGGGCCACTTCCTGATCGAGGGCGACCTGAACCCCGACAAC
AGCGACGTGGACAAGCTGTTCATCCAGCTGGTGCAGACCTACAACCAGCTGTTCGAGGAAAACCCCATCA
ACGCCAGCGGCGTGGACGCCAAGGCCATCCTGTCTGCCAGACTGAGCAAGAGCAGACGGCTGGAAAATCT
GATCGCCCAGCTGCCCGGCGAGAAGAAGAATGGCCTGTTCGGAAACCTGATTGCCCTGAGCCTGGGCCTG
ACCCCCAACTTCAAGAGCAACTTCGACCTGGCCGAGGATGCCAAACTGCAGCTGAGCAAGGACACCTACG
ACGACGACCTGGACAACCTGCTGGCCCAGATCGGCGACCAGTACGCCGACCTGTTTCTGGCCGCCAAGAA
CCTGTCCGACGCCATCCTGCTGAGCGACATCCTGAGAGTGAACACCGAGATCACCAAGGCCCCCCTGAGC
GCCTCTATGATCAAGAGATACGACGAGCACCACCAGGACCTGACCCTGCTGAAAGCTCTCGTGCGGCAGC
AGCTGCCTGAGAAGTACAAAGAGATTTTCTTCGACCAGAGCAAGAACGGCTACGCCGGCTACATTGACGG
CGGAGCCAGCCAGGAAGAGTTCTACAAGTTCATCAAGCCCATCCTGGAAAAGATGGACGGCACCGAGGAA
CTGCTCGTGAAGCTGAACAGAGAGGACCTGCTGCGGAAGCAGCGGACCTTCGACAACGGCAGCATCCCCC
ACCAGATCCACCTGGGAGAGCTGCACGCCATTCTGCGGCGGCAGGAAGATTTTTACCCATTCCTGAAGGA
CAACCGGGAAAAGATCGAGAAGATCCTGACCTTCCGCATCCCCTACTACGTGGGCCCTCTGGCCAGGGGA
AACAGCAGATTCGCCTGGATGACCAGAAAGAGCGAGGAAACCATCACCCCCTGGAACTTCGAGGAAGTGG
TGGACAAGGGCGCTTCCGCCCAGAGCTTCATCGAGCGGATGACCAACTTCGATAAGAACCTGCCCAACGA
GAAGGTGCTGCCCAAGCACAGCCTGCTGTACGAGTACTTCACCGTGTATAACGAGCTGACCAAAGTGAAA
TACGTGACCGAGGGAATGAGAAAGCCCGCCTTCCTGAGCGGCGAGCAGAAAAAGGCCATCGTGGACCTGC
TGTTCAAGACCAACCGGAAAGTGACCGTGAAGCAGCTGAAAGAGGACTACTTCAAGAAAATCGAGTGCTT
CGACTCCGTGGAAATCTCCGGCGTGGAAGATCGGTTCAACGCCTCCCTGGGCACATACCACGATCTGCTG
AAAATTATCAAGGACAAGGACTTCCTGGACAATGAGGAAAACGAGGACATTCTGGAAGATATCGTGCTGA
CCCTGACACTGTTTGAGGACAGAGAGATGATCGAGGAACGGCTGAAAACCTATGCCCACCTGTTCGACGA
CAAAGTGATGAAGCAGCTGAAGCGGCGGAGATACACCGGCTGGGGCAGGCTGAGCCGGAAGCTGATCAAC
GGCATCCGGGACAAGCAGTCCGGCAAGACAATCCTGGATTTCCTGAAGTCCGACGGCTTCGCCAACAGAA
ACTTCATGCAGCTGATCCACGACGACAGCCTGACCTTTAAAGAGGACATCCAGAAAGCCCAGGTGTCCGG
CCAGGGCGATAGCCTGCACGAGCACATTGCCAATCTGGCCGGCAGCCCCGCCATTAAGAAGGGCATCCTG
CAGACAGTGAAGGTGGTGGACGAGCTCGTGAAAGTGATGGGCCGGCACAAGCCCGAGAACATCGTGATCG
AAATGGCCAGAGAGAACCAGACCACCCAGAAGGGACAGAAGAACAGCCGCGAGAGAATGAAGCGGATCGA
AGAGGGCATCAAAGAGCTGGGCAGCCAGATCCTGAAAGAACACCCCGTGGAAAACACCCAGCTGCAGAAC
GAGAAGCTGTACCTGTACTACCTGCAGAATGGGCGGGATATGTACGTGGACCAGGAACTGGACATCAACC
GGCTGTCCGACTACGATGTGGACCATATCGTGCCTCAGAGCTTTCTGAAGGACGACTCCATCGACAACAA
GGTGCTGACCAGAAGCGACAAGAACCGGGGCAAGAGCGACAACGTGCCCTCCGAAGAGGTCGTGAAGAAG
ATGAAGAACTACTGGCGGCAGCTGCTGAACGCCAAGCTGATTACCCAGAGAAAGTTCGACAATCTGACCA
AGGCCGAGAGAGGCGGCCTGAGCGAACTGGATAAGGCCGGCTTCATCAAGAGACAGCTGGTGGAAACCCG
GCAGATCACAAAGCACGTGGCACAGATCCTGGACTCCCGGATGAACACTAAGTACGACGAGAATGACAAG
CTGATCCGGGAAGTGAAAGTGATCACCCTGAAGTCCAAGCTGGTGTCCGATTTCCGGAAGGATTTCCAGT
TTTACAAAGTGCGCGAGATCAACAACTACCACCACGCCCACGACGCCTACCTGAACGCCGTCGTGGGAAC
CGCCCTGATCAAAAAGTACCCTAAGCTGGAAAGCGAGTTCGTGTACGGCGACTACAAGGTGTACGACGTG
CGGAAGATGATCGCCAAGAGCGAGCAGGAAATCGGCAAGGCTACCGCCAAGTACTTCTTCTACAGCAACA
TCATGAACTTTTTCAAGACCGAGATTACCCTGGCCAACGGCGAGATCCGGAAGCGGCCTCTGATCGAGAC
AAACGGCGAAACCGGGGAGATCGTGTGGGATAAGGGCCGGGATTTTGCCACCGTGCGGAAAGTGCTGAGC
ATGCCCCAAGTGAATATCGTGAAAAAGACCGAGGTGCAGACAGGCGGCTTCAGCAAAGAGTCTATCCTGC
CCAAGAGGAACAGCGATAAGCTGATCGCCAGAAAGAAGGACTGGGACCCTAAGAAGTACGGCGGCTTCGA
CAGCCCCACCGTGGCCTATTCTGTGCTGGTGGTGGCCAAAGTGGAAAAGGGCAAGTCCAAGAAACTGAAG
AGTGTGAAAGAGCTGCTGGGGATCACCATCATGGAAAGAAGCAGCTTCGAGAAGAATCCCATCGACTTTC
TGGAAGCCAAGGGCTACAAAGAAGTGAAAAAGGACCTGATCATCAAGCTGCCTAAGTACTCCCTGTTCGA
GCTGGAAAACGGCCGGAAGAGAATGCTGGCCTCTGCCGGCGAACTGCAGAAGGGAAACGAACTGGCCCTG
CCCTCCAAATATGTGAACTTCCTGTACCTGGCCAGCCACTATGAGAAGCTGAAGGGCTCCCCCGAGGATA
ATGAGCAGAAACAGCTGTTTGTGGAACAGCACAAGCACTACCTGGACGAGATCATCGAGCAGATCAGCGA
GTTCTCCAAGAGAGTGATCCTGGCCGACGCTAATCTGGACAAAGTGCTGTCCGCCTACAACAAGCACCGG
GATAAGCCCATCAGAGAGCAGGCCGAGAATATCATCCACCTGTTTACCCTGACCAATCTGGGAGCCCCTG
CCGCCTTCAAGTACTTTGACACCACCATCGACCGGAAGAGGTACACCAGCACCAAAGAGGTGCTGGACGC
CACCCTGATCCACCAGAGCATCACCGGCCTGTACGAGACACGGATCGACCTGTCTCAGCTGGGAGGCGAC
AAAAGGCCGGCGGCCACGAAAAAGGCCGGCCAGGCAAAAAAGAAAAAGTAAGAATTCCTAGAGCTCGCTG
ATCAGCCTCGACTGTGCCTTCTAGTTGCCAGCCATCTGTTGTTTGCCCCTCCCCCGTGCCTTCCTTGACC
CTGGAAGGTGCCACTCCCACTGTCCTTTCCTAATAAAATGAGGAAATTGCATCGCATTGTCTGAGTAGGT
GTCATTCTATTCTGGGGGGTGGGGTGGGGCAGGACAGCAAGGGGGAGGATTGGGAAGAGAATAGCAGGCA
TGCTGGGGAGCGGCCGCAGGAACCCCTAGTGATGGAGTTGGCCACTCCCTCTCTGCGCGCTCGCTCGCTC
ACTGAGGCCGGGCGACCAAAGGTCGCCCGACGCCCGGGCTTTGCCCGGGCGGCCTCAGTGAGCGAGCGAG
CGCGCAGCTGCCTGCAGGAAAGAGCCCACAACCCCTCACTTGGTGGGCCAGTCCTCTGATAGACTGTGTC
CCCTGGATACCCGTATTCTAGAGCTAGCGAATTCGAATTTAAATCGGATCCGCGGCCGCGAAGGATCTGC
GATCGCTCCGGTGCCCGTCAGTGGGCAGAGCGCACATCGCCCACAGTCCCCGAGAAGTTGGGGGGAGGGG
TCGGCAATTGAACGGGTGCCTAGAGAAGGTGGCGCGGGGTAAACTGGGAAAGTGATGTCGTGTACTGGCT
CCGCCTTTTTCCCGAGGGTGGGGGAGAACCGTATATAAGTGCAGTAGTCGCCGTGAACGTTCTTTTTCGC
AACGGGTTTGCCGCCAGAACACAGCTGAAGCTTCGAGGGGCTCGCATCTCTCCTTCACGCGCCCGCCGCC
CTACCTGAGGCCGCCATCCACGCCGGTTGAGTCGCGTTCTGCCGCCTCCCGCCTGTGGTGCCTCCTGAAC
TGCGTCCGCCGTCTAGGTAAGTTTAAAGCTCAGGTCGAGACCGGGCCTTTGTCCGGCGCTCCCTTGGAGC
CTACCTAGACTCAGCCGGCTCTCCACGCTTTGCCTGACCCTGCTTGCTCAACTCTACGTCTTTGTTTCGT
TTTCTGTTCTGCGCCGTTACAGATCCAAGCTGTGACCGGCGCCTACGCTAGACGCCACCATGGAGAGCGA
CGAGAGCGGCCTGCCCGCCATGGAGATCGAGTGCCGCATCACCGGCACCCTGAACGGCGTGGAGTTCGAG
CTGGTGGGCGGCGGAGAGGGCACCCCCAAGCAGGGCCGCATGACCAACAAGATGAAGAGCACCAAAGGCG
CCCTGACCTTCAGCCCCTACCTGCTGAGCCACGTGATGGGCTACGGCTTCTACCACTTCGGCACCTACCC
CAGCGGCTACGAGAACCCCTTCCTGCACGCCATCAACAACGGCGGCTACACCAACACCCGCATCGAGAAG
TACGAGGACGGCGGCGTGCTGCACGTGAGCTTCAGCTACCGCTACGAGGCCGGCCGCGTGATCGGCGACT
TCAAGGTGGTGGGCACCGGCTTCCCCGAGGACAGCGTGATCTTCACCGACAAGATCATCCGCAGCAACGC
CACCGTGGAGCACCTGCACCCCATGGGCGATAACGTGCTGGTGGGCAGCTTCGCCCGCACCTTCAGCCTG
CGCGACGGCGGCTACTACAGCTTCGTGGTGGACAGCCACATGCACTTCAAGAGCGCCATCCACCCCAGCA
TCCTGCAGAACGGGGGCCCCATGTTCGCCTTCCGCCGCGTGGAGGAGCTGCACAGCAACACCGAGCTGGG
CATCGTGGAGTACCAGCACGCCTTCAAGACCCCCATCGCCTTCGCCAGATCCCGCGCTCAGTCGTCCAAT
TCTGCCGTGGACGGCACCGCCGGACCCGGCTCCACCGGATCTCGCGAGGGCAGAGGAAGTCTTCTAACAT
GCGGTGACGTGGAGGAGAATCCCGGCCCTATGACCGAGTACAAGCCCACGGTGCGCCTCGCCACCCGCGA
CGACGTCCCCAGGGCCGTACGCACCCTCGCCGCCGCGTTCGCCGACTACCCCGCCACGCGCCACACCGTC
GATCCGGACCGCCACATCGAGCGGGTCACCGAGCTGCAAGAACTCTTCCTCACGCGCGTCGGGCTCGACA
TCGGCAAGGTGTGGGTCGCGGACGACGGCGCCGCGGTGGCGGTCTGGACCACGCCGGAGAGCGTCGAAGC
GGGGGCGGTGTTCGCCGAGATCGGCCCGCGCATGGCCGAGTTGAGCGGTTCCCGGCTGGCCGCGCAGCAA
CAGATGGAAGGCCTCCTGGCGCCGCACCGGCCCAAGGAGCCCGCGTGGTTCCTGGCCACCGTCGGCGTCT
CGCCCGACCACCAGGGCAAGGGTCTGGGCAGCGCCGTCGTGCTCCCCGGAGTGGAGGCGGCCGAGCGCGC
CGGGGTGCCCGCCTTCCTGGAGACCTCCGCGCCCCGCAACCTCCCCTTCTACGAGCGGCTCGGCTTCACC
GTCACCGCCGACGTCGAGGTGCCCGAAGGACCGCGCACCTGGTGCATGACCCGCAAGCCCGGTGCCTGAA
ATCAACCTCTGGATTACAAAATTTGTGAAAGATTGACTGGTATTCTTAACTATGTTGCTCCTTTTACGCT
ATGTGGATACGCTGCTTTAATGCCTTTGTATCATGCGTTAACTAAACTTGTTTATTGCAGCTTATAATGG
TTACAAATAAAGCAATAGCATCACAAATTTCACAAATAAAGCATTTTTTTCACTGCATTCTAGTTGTGGT
TTGTCCAAACTCATCAATGTATCTTATCATGTCTGGAATTGACTCAAATGATGTCAATTAGTCTATCAGA
AGCTCATCTGGTCTCCCTTCCGGGCCTGCAGGGGCGCCTGATGCGGTATTTTCTCCTTACGCATCTGTGC
GGTATTTCACACCGCATA
[95 nt withheld, positions 7509-7603]
T
[46 nt withheld, positions 7605-7650]
C
[141 nt withheld, positions 7652-7792]
CCTTTGACGTTGGAGTCCACGTTCTTT
[37 nt withheld, positions 7820-7856]
ACTCTATCTCGGGCTATTCTTTTGATTTATAAGGGATTTTGCCGATTTCGGTCTATTGGTTAAAAAATGA
GCTGATTTAACAAAAATTTAACGCGAATTTTAACAAAATATTAACGTTTACAATTTTATGGTGCACTCTC
AGTACAATCTGCTCTGATGCCGCATAGTTAAGCCAGCCCCGACACCCGCCAACACCCGCTGACGCGCCCT
GACGGGCTTGTCTGCTCCCGGCATCCGCTTACAGACAAGCTGTGACCGTCTCCGGGAGCTGCATGTGTCA
GAGGTTTTCACCGTCATCACCGAAACGCGCGAGACGAAAGGGCCTCGTGATACGCCTATTTTTATAGGTT
AATGTCATGATAATAATGGTTTCTTAGACGTCAGGTGGCACTTTTCGGGGAAATGTGCGCGGAACCCCTA
TTTGTTTATTTTTCTAAATACATTCAAATATGTATCCGCTCATGAGACAATAACCCTGATAAATGCTTCA
ATAATATTGAAAAAGGAAGAGTATGAGTATTCAACATTTCCGTGTCGCCCTTATTCCCTTTTTTGCGGCA
TTTTGCCTTCCTGTTTTTGCTCACCCAGAAACGCTGGTGAAAGTAAAAGATGCTGAAGATCAGTTGGGTG
CACGAGTGGGTTACATCGAACTGGATCTCAACAGCGGTAAGATCCTTGAGAGTTTTCGCCCCGAAGAACG
TTTTCCAATGATGAGCACTTTTAAAGTTCTGCTATGTGGCGCGGTATTATCCCGTATTGACGCCGGGCAA
GAGCAACTCGGTCGCCGCATACACTATTCTCAGAATGACTTGGTTGAGTACTCACCAGTCACAGAAAAGC
ATCTTACGGATGGCATGACAGTAAGAGAATTATGCAGTGCTGCCATAACCATGAGTGATAACACTGCGGC
CAACTTACTTCTGACAACGATCGGAGGACCGAAGGAGCTAACCGCTTTTTTGCACAACATGGGGGATCAT
GTAACTCGCCTTGATCGTTGGGAACCGGAGCTGAATGAAGCCATACCAAACGACGAGCGTGACACCACGA
TGCCTGTAGCAATGGCAACAACGTTGCGCAAACTATTAACTGGCGAACTACTTACTCTAGCTTCCCGGCA
ACAATTAATAGACTGGATGGAGGCGGATAAAGTTGCAGGACCACTTCTGCGCTCGGCCCTTCCGGCTGGC
TGGTTTATTGCTGATAAATCTGGAGCCGGTGAGCGTGGAAGCCGCGGTATCATTGCAGCACTGGGGCCAG
ATGGTAAGCCCTCCCGTATCGTAGTTATCTACACGACGGGGAGTCAGGCAACTATGGATGAACGAAATAG
ACAGATCGCTGAGATAGGTGCCTCACTGATTAAGCATTGGTAACTGTCAGACCAAGTTTACTCATATATA
CTTTAGATTGATTTAAAACTTCATTTTTAATTTAAAAGGATCTAGGTGAAGATCCTTTTTGATAATCTCA
TGACCAAAATCCCTTAACGTGAGTTTTCGTTCCACTGAGCGTCAGACCCCGTAGAAAAGATCAAAGGATC
TTCTTGAGATCCTTTTTTTCTGCGCGTAATCTGCTGCTTGCAAACAAAAAAACCACCGCTACCAGCGGTG
GTTTGTTTGCCGGATCAAGAGCTACCAACTCTTTTTCCGAAGGTAACTGGCTTCAGCAGAGCGCAGATAC
CAAATACTGTTCTTCTAGTGTAGCCGTAGTTAGGCCACCACTTCAAGAACTCTGTAGCACCGCCTACATA
CCTCGCTCTGCTAATCCTGTTACCAGTGGCTGCTGCCAGTGGCGATAAGTCGTGTCTTACCGGGTTGGAC
TCAAGACGATAGTTACCGGATAAGGCGCAGCGGTCGGGCTGAACGGGGGGTTCGTGCACACAGCCCAGCT
TGGAGCGAACGACCTACACCGAACTGAGATACCTACAGCGTGAGCTATGAGAAAGCGCCACGCTTCCCGA
AGGGAGAAAGGCGGACAGGTATCCGGTAAGCGGCAGGGTCGGAACAGGAGAGCGCACGAGGGAGCTTCCA
GGGGGAAACGCCTGGTATCTTTATAGTCCTGTCGGGTTTCGCCACCTCTGACTTGAGCGTCGATTTTTGT
GATGCTCGTCAGGGGGGCGGAGCCTATGGAAAAACGCCAGCAACGCGGCCTTTTTACGGTTCCTGGCCTT
TTGCTGGCCTTTTGCTCACATGTGAGGGCCTATTTCCCATGATTCCTTCATATTTGCATATACGATACAA
GGCTGTTAGAGAGATAATTGGAATTAATTTGACTGTAAACACAAAGATATTAGTACAAAATACGTGACGT
AGAAAGTAATAATTTCTTGGGTAGTTTGCAGTTTTAAAATTATGTTTTAAAATGGACTATCATATGCTTA
CCGTAACTTGAAAGTATTTCGATTTCTTGGCTTTATATATCTTGTGGAAAGGACGAAACACCGAGGGGGC
CGGCGTCTTGTGCGTTTTAGAGCTAGAAATAGCAAGTTAAAATAAGGCTAGTCCGTTATCAACTTGAAAA
AGTGGCACCGAGTCGGTGCTTTTTTGTTTTAGAGCTAGAAATAGCAAGTTAAAATAAGGCTAGTCCGTTT
TTAGCGCGTGCGCCAATTCTGCAGACAAATGGCTCTAGAGGTACCCGTTACATAACTTACGGTAAATGGC
CCGCCTGGCTGACCGCCCAACGACCCCCGCCCATTGACGTCAATAGTAACGCCAATAGGGACTTTCCATT
GACGTCAATGGGTGGAGTATTTACGGTAAACTGCCCACTTGGCAGTACATCAAGTGTATCATATGCCAAG
TACGCCCCCTATTGACGTCAATGACGGTAAATGGCCCGCCTGGCATTGTGCCCAGTACATGACCTTATGG
GACTTTCCTACTTGGCAGTACATCTACGTATTAGTCATCGCTATTACCATGGTCGAGGTGAGCCCCACGT
TCTGCTTCACTCTCCCCATCTCCCCCCCCTCCCCACCCCCAATTTTGTATTTATTTATTTTTTAATTATT
TTGTGCAGCGATGGGGGCGGGGGGGGGGGGGGGGGG
